>Addgene plasmid #200339 | pSAH65 - [BAGp | wrmScarlet | tbb-2 UTR] | addgene full sequence | sequence record 409767 | Addgene NGS Result
GAAGTTATGATATCAAAAATGATTACGCCAAGCTGTAAGTTTAAACATGATCTTACTAACTAACTATTCT
CATTTAAATTTTCAGAGCTTAAAAATGGCTGAAATCACTCACAACGATGGATACGCTAATGCCAACCTAG
TCATCAGTGTACATCAGAAAAACGTAGGATTCGACGCTTGTTGTGACACACACTTGCCTTCTTTCCATTA
AACCCCATCTATCCACTTCCGATGGCCCCTTCCGGCATGATAAGAAGTGAGTGGCTACATAAGACTTCAC
ACCTCCTTCGGAGATTCATCAATCCAACTACTCCGAATTTTTTACATTTTACTTCTACATATATTGGAAT
TCGTTCCATCAACACATTCCTGTAAAAAATATATAAGAATTGTTACTGTTTGCGGGATAAATGCCCCTCA
TATGAGATGAAAAAGAGACCAAAAATGGGGCCCGTTTCAAAGGGAGAGGCCGTTATAAAAGAATTTATGC
GTTTCAAGGTCCACATGGAGGGATCCATGAACGGACACGAGTTCGAGATCGAGGGAGAGGGAGAGGGACG
TCCATACGAGGGAACCCAAACCGCCAAGGTGAGTTTTATTATCGATTTTCGGGATTTTCTACTTGTAATT
ACCTTTTGTTTTTAATAAGTTGCTTTTTTCCAGCTCAAGGTCACCAAGGGAGGACCACTCCCATTCTCCT
GGGACATCCTCTCCCCACAATTCATGTACGGATCCCGTGCCTTCACCAAGCACCCAGCCGACATCCCAGA
CTACTACAAGCAATCCTTCCCAGAGGGATTCAAGTGGGAGCGTGTCATGAACTTCGAGGACGGAGGAGCC
GTCACCGTCACCCAAGGTAGGTTTTCAGTTTCAATTTTTGTTGCAACTACCTCAACTCTATGTTTTCAGA
CACCTCCCTCGAGGACGGAACCCTCATCTACAAGGTCAAGCTCCGTGGAACCAACTTCCCACCAGACGGA
CCAGTCATGCAAAAGAAGACCATGGGATGGGAGGCCTCCACCGAGCGACTCTACCCAGAGGACGGAGTCC
TCAAGGGAGACATCAAGGTAAATTTTTCAAGCTTCTAAATTCCAAAATAAACCATTTTAATTTCTTAATT
CCAGATGGCCCTCCGGCTCAAGGACGGAGGACGTTACCTCGCCGACTTCAAGACCACCTACAAGGCCAAG
AAGCCAGTCCAAATGCCAGGAGCCTACAACGTCGACCGTAAGCTCGACATCACCTCCCACAACGAGGACT
ACACCGTCGTCGAGCAATACGAGCGTTCCGAGGGACGTCACTCCACCGGAGGAATGGACGAGCTCTACAA
GCCCGGGTGATGGTCTCTGAGCTATGCAAAATCCTTTCAAGCATTCCCTTCTTCTCTATCACTCTTCTTT
CTTTTTGTCAAAAAATTCTCTCGCTAATTTATTTGCTTTTTTAATGTTATTATTTTATGACTTTTTATAG
TCACTGAAAAGTTTGCATCTGAGTGAAGTGAATGCTATCAAAATGTGATTCTGATATCCAGGAAACGGAG
AATCTGTGCGGCAATGTCTTATCATTTGAAACGCGCCGTATCGATGCTGACATCATGCGGCTCCCGTGTT
AGTCGAGAAGATGGGTACGGGCCTTTATTCATCCAACACTCTACGGCTTCTTCAAGAGCTAGTAGGGCAC
CCTGTAGTTGGAAAGGGATTATTTCGTATGGCGAGCCCATACCGTCTTTCTTGCGGAAGCTTAACACGAT
AGGAAGTTGGATAGTTTCGAACGATGGTTCCATACGGAACGCTGTCTCAAGGATGAGTCTGACGGAGTGT
AACTCGAAGGCTAGGTGGAGGCTCAGTGATGATAAGTCTGCGATGGTGGATGCATGTGTCATGGTCATAG
CTGTTTCCTGTGTGAAATTGTTATCCGCTCAGAGGGCACAATCCTATTCCGCGCTATCCGACAATCTCCA
AGACATTAGGTGGAGTTCAGTTCGGCGTATGGCATATGTCGCTGGAAAGAACATGTGAGCAAAAGGCCAG
CAAAAGGCCAGGAACCGTAAAAAGGCCGCGTTGCTGGCGTTTTTCCATAGGCTCCGCCCCCCTGACGAGC
ATCACAAAAATCGACGCTCAAGTCAGAGGTGGCGAAACCCGACAGGACTATAAAGATACCAGGCGTTTCC
CCCTGGAAGCTCCCTCGTGCGCTCTCCTGTTCCGACCCTGCCGCTTACCGGATACCTGTCCGCCTTTCTC
CCTTCGGGAAGCGTGGCGCTTTCTCATAGCTCACGCTGTAGGTATCTCAGTTCGGTGTAGGTCGTTCGCT
CCAAGCTGGGCTGTGTGCACGAACCCCCCGTTCAGCCCGACCGCTGCGCCTTATCCGGTAACTATCGTCT
TGAGTCCAACCCGGTAAGACACGACTTATCGCCACTGGCAGCAGCCACTGGTAACAGGATTAGCAGAGCG
AGGTATGTAGGCGGTGCTACAGAGTTCTTGAAGTGGTGGCCTAACTACGGCTACACTAGAAGAACAGTAT
TTGGTATCTGCGCTCTGCTGAAGCCAGTTACCTTCGGAAAAAGAGTTGGTAGCTCTTGATCCGGCAAACA
AACCACCGCTGGTAGCGGTGGTTTTTTTGTTTGCAAGCAGCAGATTACGCGCAGAAAAAAAGGATCTCAA
GAAGATCCTTTGATCTTTTCTACGGGGTCTGACGCTCTATTCAACAAAGCCGCCGTCCCGTCAAGTCAGC
GTAAATGGGTAGGGGGCTTCAAATCGTCCTCGTGATACCAATTCGGAGCCTGCTTTTTTGTACAAACTTG
TTGATAATGGCAATTCAAGGATCTTCACCTAGATCCTTTTAAATTAAAAATGAAGTTTTAAATCAATCTA
AAGTATATATGAGTAAACTTGGTCTGACAGTTACCAATGCTTAATCAGTGAGGCACCTATCTCAGCGATC
TGTCTATTTCGTTCATCCATAGTTGCCTGACTCCCCGTCGTGTAGATAACTACGATACGGGAGGGCTTAC
CATCTGGCCCCAGTGCTGCAATGATACCGCGAGAGCCACGCTCACCGGCTCCAGATTTATCAGCAATAAA
CCAGCCAGCCGGAAGGGCCGAGCGCAGAAGTGGTCCTGCAACTTTATCCGCCTCCATCCAGTCTATTAAT
TGTTGCCGGGAAGCTAGAGTAAGTAGTTCGCCAGTTAATAGTTTGCGCAACGTTGTTGCCATTGCTACAG
GCATCGTGGTGTCACGCTCGTCGTTTGGTATGGCTTCATTCAGCTCCGGTTCCCAACGATCAAGGCGAGT
TACATGATCCCCCATGTTGTGCAAAAAAGCGGTTAGCTCCTTCGGTCCTCCGATCGTTGTCAGAAGTAAG
TTGGCCGCAGTGTTATCACTCATGGTTATGGCAGCACTGCATAATTCTCTTACTGTCATGCCATCCGTAA
GATGCTTTTCTGTGACTGGTGAGTACTCAACCAAGTCATTCTGAGAATAGTGTATGCGGCGACCGAGTTG
CTCTTGCCCGGCGTCAATACGGGATAATACCGCGCCACATAGCAGAACTTTAAAAGTGCTCATCATTGGA
AAACGTTCTTCGGGGCGAAAACTCTCAAGGATCTTACCGCTGTTGAGATCCAGTTCGATGTAACCCACTC
GTGCACCCAACTGATCTTCAGCATCTTTTACTTTCACCAGCGTTTCTGGGTGAGCAAAAACAGGAAGGCA
AAATGCCGCAAAAAAGGGAATAAGGGCGACACGGAAATGTTGAATACTCATACTCTTCCTTTTTCAATAT
TATTGAAGCATTTATCAGGGTTATTGTCTCATGAGCGGATACATATTTGAATGTATTTAGAAAAATAAAC
AAATAGGGGTTCCGCGCACATTTCCCCGAAAAGTGCCAGATACCTGAAACAAAACCCATCGTACGGCCAA
GGAAGTCTCCAATAACTGTGATCCACCACAAGCGCCAGGGTTTTCCCAGTCACGACGTTGTAAAACGACG
GCCAGTCATGCATAATCCGCACGCATCTGGAATAAGGAAGTGCCATTCCGCCTGACCTAAGTGCTTTTCG
AGATCGCCAAACCGGAGAACGATCAGGAGAATGATGAGTCGCCACAGGAGTCGGCAAGATACGTGCGTTA
TAGATTTGCTCCAAACTTTTTGAAACTCAAAACGGTCGGAGCAACTGTGGAATTCAAAGTAGGAGACATC
CCAATCCATCATTTCCGAATGATCGAACGTCACTTCTTCAAAGATCGCCTTCTGAAGTGTTTTGACTTTG
AATTCGGATTCTGTATTCCGAATTCACGAAACAACTGTGAACATATCTATGAGTTCCCTCAACTCTCTCA
ACAACTCAGTGAGTCATTATTCTAAAAAGTACAATTCAAAAGACTAATCTCTTTTTCAGTGGACGACATG
ATCAACAATCCAAACGAGACTCGTTCTGACAGCTTCTATTTCGTCGATAACAAACTCGTCATGCACAACA
AAGCCGACTACTCATATGATGCATAAATCTTCATTGTTGAGTTTATCTTGTTGATTTTTGAATAAATTAT
CAACTCTTTACTTTTTAATGGGTTATGAAATAAATAAACATTGAAAACTGATAAACAACGTTCATCTCTA
TAACTTCGTATAGCATACATTATAC
Features (pLannotate 1.2.2; 10 found; start..end, strand, type, name):
    454..855     +  CDS            mScarlet (fragment): mScarlet is a basic (constitutively fluorescent) red fluorescent protein published in 2016, derived from synthetic construct. It has moderate acid sensitivity.
    909..1331    +  CDS            mScarlet (fragment): mScarlet is a basic (constitutively fluorescent) red fluorescent protein published in 2016, derived from synthetic construct. It has moderate acid sensitivity.
   1354..1523    +  terminator     tbb-2 terminator (fragment): tbb-2; transcription terminator for the C. elegans tubulin beta-2 gene
   2072..2660    -  rep_origin     ori: high-copy-number ColE1/pMB1/pBR322/pUC origin of replication
   2777..2801    -  protein_bind   attB1: mutant version of attB; recombination site for the Gateway® BP reaction BP Clonase™
   2901..3761    -  CDS            AmpR: β-lactamase; bla; confers resistance to ampicillin, carbenicillin, and related antibiotics
   3762..3866    -  promoter       AmpR promoter: bla
   3953..3996    -  CDS            lacZα (fragment): LacZα fragment of β-galactosidase; lacZ fragment
   4051..4503    +  CDS            unc-119 (fragment): UN119_CAEEL - Experimental evidence at protein level: Swiss-Prot protein existence level 1. Myristoyl-binding protein that acts as a cargo adapter: specifically binds the myristoyl moiety of a subset of N-terminally myristoylated proteins and is required for their localization. Plays a key role in ciliary membrane localization of proteins. Required for the establishment or function of the nervous system. From Caenorhabditis elegans.
   4620..8       +  protein_bind   loxP (across the origin): Cre-mediated recombination occurs in the 8-bp core sequence (GCATACAT). Cre recombinase
