[The description below was written by a language model from this plasmid's Addgene catalogue record and pLannotate feature annotations shown in this document.]
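Description:
pSAH65 is a C. elegans expression plasmid built in the Twist Amp High backbone, a high-copy cloning vector propagated in E. coli through a ColE1/pUC-type origin and selected with ampicillin via the β-lactamase gene and its native promoter. It belongs to a collection of modular "BioParts" for worm transgenesis and carries a three-part cassette: a BAG neuron-specific promoter taken from the flp-17 gene, the worm-adapted red fluorescent protein wrmScarlet, and the tbb-2 (β-tubulin) 3′ UTR, which provides transcript termination.

In the 4,645 nt sequenced record, mScarlet is annotated as two fragments separated by a short gap. This would be consistent with an intron interrupting the coding sequence, a common way to improve expression in worms, although the record does not say so. The tbb-2 terminator lies directly downstream. The flp-17 promoter itself is not annotated by the automated tool; its position is not stated, though it would be expected upstream of the reporter. The table also shows a partial unc-119 coding fragment, a loxP site spanning the numbering origin, an attB1 site and a small lacZα remnant. The unc-119 fragment and loxP site may relate to the stated compatibility with MosTI single-copy insertion, but their roles are not explained.

According to the depositor, the plasmid can be used to mark BAG neurons with red fluorescence. It can also drive cell-specific expression of a transgene in these neurons, as an N- or C-terminal fusion to wrmScarlet or untagged. Delivery can be by single-copy MosTI integration or as extrachromosomal arrays.
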