Addgene plasmid #200339: pSAH65 - [BAGp | wrmScarlet | tbb-2 UTR]
Purpose: mScarlet BioPart for BAG neurons. (1) Mark neurons or (2) cell-specific expression of transgenes (N or C-terminal fusions, or untagged). Compatible with single-copy insertion (MosTI) or arrays.
Depositing lab: Christian Froekjaer-Jensen. Depositing organization: King Abdullah University of Science and Technology (KAUST).
Backbone
  Vector backbone: Twist Amp High
  Backbone manufacturer: Twist Biosciences
  Vector type: Worm Expression
Growth in bacteria
  Bacterial resistance: Ampicillin, 100 μg/mL
  Growth temperature: 37°C
  Growth strain: DH5alpha
  Copy number: High Copy
Gene/Insert
  Gene/Insert name: [BAGp | wrmScarlet | tbb-2 UTR]
  Species: C. elegans (nematode)
  Promoter: WBGene00001536, flp-17
  Cloning method: Restriction Enzyme; 5′ cloning site Unknown (unknown if destroyed)
Terms and licenses: Academic/Nonprofit Terms; Industry Terms: Not Available to Industry
Depositor comments: See www.wormbuilder.org/BioParts for more information.
How to cite: pSAH65 - [BAGp | wrmScarlet | tbb-2 UTR] was a gift from Christian Froekjaer-Jensen (Addgene plasmid # 200339 ; http://n2t.net/addgene:200339 ; RRID:Addgene_200339)
